>Addgene plasmid #84731 | pUB-nSypHer (NLS:sypHer:NLS) | addgene full sequence | sequence record 181077 | Addgene NGS Result
CCCCCAAGCCCGAGGAATCGGCGTGAGCGGTCGCAAACCATCCGGCCCGGTACAAATCGGCGCGGCGCTG
GGTGATGACCTGGTGGAGAAGTTGAAGGCCGCGCAGGCCGCCCAGCGGCAACGCATCGAGGCAGAAGCAC
GCCCCGGTGAATCGTGGCAAGCGGCCGCTGATCGAATCCGCAAAGAATCCCGGCAACCGCCGGCAGCCGG
TGCGCCGTCGATTAGGAAGCCGCCCAAGGGCGACGAGCAACCAGATTTTTTCGTTCCGATGCTCTATGAC
GTGGGCACCCGCGATAGTCGCAGCATCATGGACGTGGCCGTTTTCCGTCTGTCGAAGCGTGACCGACGAG
CTGGCGAGGTGATCCGCTACGAGCTTCCAGACGGGCACGTAGAGGTTTCCGCAGGGCCGGCCGGCATGGC
CAGTGTGTGGGATTACGACCTGGTACTGATGGCGGTTTCCCATCTAACCGAATCCATGAACCGATACCGG
GAAGGGAAGGGAGACAAGCCCGGCCGCGTGTTCCGTCCACACGTTGCGGACGTACTCAAGTTCTGCCGGC
GAGCCGATGGCGGAAAGCAGAAAGACGACCTGGTAGAAACCTGCATTCGGTTAAACACCACGCACGTTGC
CATGCAGCGTACGAAGAAGGCCAAGAACGGCCGCCTGGTGACGGTATCCGAGGGTGAAGCCTTGATTAGC
CGCTACAAGATCGTAAAGAGCGAAACCGGGCGGCCGGAGTACATCGAGATCGAGCTAGCTGATTGGATGT
ACCGCGAGATCACAGAAGGCAAGAACCCGGACGTGCTGACGGTTCACCCCGATTACTTTTTGATCGATCC
CGGCATCGGCCGTTTTCTCTACCGCCTGGCACGCCGCGCCGCAGGCAAGGCAGAAGCCAGATGGTTGTTC
AAGACGATCTACGAACGCAGTGGCAGCGCCGGAGAGTTCAAGAAGTTCTGTTTCACCGTGCGCAAGCTGA
TCGGGTCAAATGACCTGCCGGAGTACGATTTGAAGGAGGAGGCGGGGCAGGCTGGCCCGATCCTAGTCAT
GCGCTACCGCAACCTGATCGAGGGCGAAGCATCCGCCGGTTCCTAATGTACGGAGCAGATGCTAGGGCAA
ATTGCCCTAGCAGGGGAAAAAGGTCGAAAAGGTCTCTTTCCTGTGGATAGCACGTACATTGGGAACCCAA
AGCCGTACATTGGGAACCGGAACCCGTACATTGGGAACCCAAAGCCGTACATTGGGAACCGGTCACACAT
GTAAGTGACTGATATAAAAGAGAAAAAAGGCGATTTTTCCGCCTAAAACTCTTTAAAACTTATTAAAACT
CTTAAAACCCGCCTGGCCTGTGCATAACTGTCTGGCCAGCGCACAGCCGAAGAGCTGCAAAAAGCGCCTA
CCCTTCGGTCGCTGCGCTCCCTACGCCCCGCCGCTTCGCGTCGGCCTATCGCGGCCGCTGGCCGCTCAAA
AATGGCTGGCCTACGGCCAGGCAATCTACCAGGGCGCGGACAAGCCGCGCCGTCGCCACTCGACCGCCGG
CGCCCACATCAAGGCACCCTGCCTCGCGCGTTTCGGTGATGACGGTGAAAACCTCTGACACATGCAGCTC
CCGGAGACGGTCACAGCTTGTCTGTAAGCGGATGCCGGGAGCAGACAAGCCCGTCAGGGCGCGTCAGCGG
GTGTTGGCGGGTGTCGGGGCGCAGCCATGACCCAGTCACGTAGCGATAGCGGAGTGTATACTGGCTTAAC
TATGCGGCATCAGAGCAGATTGTACTGAGAGTGCACCATATGCGGTGTGAAATACCGCACAGATGCGTAA
GGAGAAAATACCGCATCAGGCGCTCTTCCGCTTCCTCGCTCACTGACTCGCTGCGCTCGGTCGTTCGGCT
GCGGCGAGCGGTATCAGCTCACTCAAAGGCGGTAATACGGTTATCCACAGAATCAGGGGATAACGCAGGA
AAGAACATGTGAGCAAAAGGCCAGCAAAAGGCCAGGAACCGTAAAAAGGCCGCGTTGCTGGCGTTTTTCC
ATAGGCTCCGCCCCCCTGACGAGCATCACAAAAATCGACGCTCAAGTCAGAGGTGGCGAAACCCGACAGG
ACTATAAAGATACCAGGCGTTTCCCCCTGGAAGCTCCCTCGTGCGCTCTCCTGTTCCGACCCTGCCGCTT
ACCGGATACCTGTCCGCCTTTCTCCCTTCGGGAAGCGTGGCGCTTTCTCATAGCTCACGCTGTAGGTATC
TCAGTTCGGTGTAGGTCGTTCGCTCCAAGCTGGGCTGTGTGCACGAACCCCCCGTTCAGCCCGACCGCTG
CGCCTTATCCGGTAACTATCGTCTTGAGTCCAACCCGGTAAGACACGACTTATCGCCACTGGCAGCAGCC
ACTGGTAACAGGATTAGCAGAGCGAGGTATGTAGGCGGTGCTACAGAGTTCTTGAAGTGGTGGCCTAACT
ACGGCTACACTAGAAGGACAGTATTTGGTATCTGCGCTCTGCTGAAGCCAGTTACCTTCGGAAAAAGAGT
TGGTAGCTCTTGATCCGGCAAACAAACCACCGCTGGTAGCGGTGGTTTTTTTGTTTGCAAGCAGCAGATT
ACGCGCAGAAAAAAAGGATCTCAAGAAGATCCTTTGATCTTTTCTACGGGGTCTGACGCTCAGTGGAACG
AAAACTCACGTTAAGGGATTTTGGTCATGCATGATATATCTCCCAATTTGTGTAGGGCTTATTATGCACG
CTTAAAAATAATAAAAGCAGACTTGACCTGATAGTTTGGCTGTGAGCAATTATGTGCTTAGTGCATCTAA
CGCTTGAGTTAAGCCGCGCCGCGAAGCGGCGTCGGCTTGAACGAATTTCTAGCTAGACATTATTTGCCGA
CTACCTTGGTGATCTCGCCTTTCACGTAGTGGACAAATTCTTCCAACTGATCTGCGCGCGAGGCCAAGCG
ATCTTCTTCTTGTCCAAGATAAGCCTGTCTAGCTTCAAGTATGACGGGCTGATACTGGGCCGGCAGGCGC
TCCATTGCCCAGTCGGCAGCGACATCCTTCGGCGCGATTTTGCCGGTTACTGCGCTGTACCAAATGCGGG
ACAACGTAAGCACTACATTTCGCTCATCGCCAGCCCAGTCGGGCGGCGAGTTCCATAGCGTTAAGGTTTC
ATTTAGCGCCTCAAATAGATCCTGTTCAGGAACCGGATCAAAGAGTTCCTCCGCCGCTGGACCTACCAAG
GCAACGCTATGTTCTCTTGCTTTTGTCAGCAAGATAGCCAGATCAATGTCGATCGTGGCTGGCTCGAAGA
TACCTGCAAGAATGTCATTGCGCTGCCATTCTCCAAATTGCAGTTCGCGCTTAGCTGGATAACGCCACGG
AATGATGTCGTCGTGCACAACAATGGTGACTTCTACAGCGCGGAGAATCTCGCTCTCTCCAGGGGAAGCC
GAAGTTTCCAAAAGGTCGTTGATCAAAGCTCGCCGCGTTGTTTCATCAAGCCTTACGGTCACCGTAACCA
GCAAATCAATATCACTGTGTGGCTTCAGGCCGCCATCCACTGCGGAGCCGTACAAATGTACGGCCAGCAA
CGTCGGTTCGAGATGGCGCTCGATGACGCCAACTACCTCTGATAGTTGAGTCGATACTTCGGCGATCACC
GCTTCCCCCATGATGTTTAACTTTGTTTTAGGGCGACTGCCCTGCTGCGTAACATCGTTGCTGCTCCATA
ACATCAAACATCGACCCACGGCGTAACGCGCTTGCTGCTTGGATGCCCGAGGCATAGACTGTACCCCAAA
AAAACAGTCATAACAAGCCATGAAAACCGCCACTGCGCCGTTACCACCGCTGCGTTCGGTCAAGGTTCTG
GACCAGTTGCGTGAGCGCATACGCTACTTGCATTACAGCTTACGAACCGAACAGGCTTATGTCCACTGGG
TTCGTGCCCGAATTGATCACAGGCAGCAACGCTCTGTCATCGTTACAATCAACATGCTACCCTCCGCGAG
ATCATCCGTGTTTCAAACCCGGCAGCTTAGTTGCCGTTCTTCCGAATAGCATCGGTAACATGAGCAAAGT
CTGCCGCCTTACAACGGCTCTCCCGCTGACGCCGTCCCGGACTGATGGGCTGCCTGTATCGAGTGGTGAT
TTTGTGCCGAGCTGCCGGTCGGGGAGCTGTTGGCTGGCTGGTGGCAGGATATATTGTGGTGTAAACAAAT
TGACGCTTAGACAACTTAATAACACATTGCGGACGTTTTTAATGTACTGAATTAACGCCGAATTGAATTA
TCAGCTTGCATGCCGGTCGATCTAGTAACATAGATGACACCGCGCGCGATAATTTATCCTAGTTTGCGCG
CTATATTTTGTTTTCTATCGCGTATTAAATGTATAATTGCGGGACTCTAATCATAAAAACCCATCTCATA
AATAACGTCATGCATTACATGTTAATTATTACATGCTTAACGTAATTCAACAGAAATTATATGATAATCA
TCGCAAGACCGGCAACAGGATTCAATCTTAAGAAACTTTATTGCCAAATGTTTGAACGATCTGCTTGACT
CTAGGGGTCATCAGATTTCGGTGACGGGCAGGACCGGACGGGGCGGCACCGGCAGGCTGAAGTCCAGCTG
CCAGAAACCCACGTCATGCCAGTTCCCGTGCTTGAAGCCGGCCGCCCGCAGCATGCCGCGGGGGGCATAT
CCGAGCGCCTCGTGCATGCGCACGCTCGGGTCGTTGGGCAGCCCGATGACAGCGACCACGCTCTTGAAGC
CCTGTGCCTCCAGGGACTTCAGCAGGTGGGTGTAGAGCGTGGAGCCCAGTCCCGTCCGCTGGTGGCGGGG
GGAGACGTACACGGTCGACTCGGCCGTCCAGTCGTAGGCGTTGCGTGCCTTCCAGGGACCCGCGTAGGCG
ATGCCGGCGACCTCGCCGTCCACCTCGGCGACGAGCCAGGGATAGCGCTCCCGCAGACGGACGAGGTCGT
CCGTCCACTCCTGCGGTTCCTGCGGCTCGGTACGGAAGTTGACCGTGCTTGTCTCGATGTAGTGGTTGAC
GATGGTGCAGACCGCCGGCATGTCCGCCTCGGTGGCACGGCGGATGTCGGCCGGGCGTCGTTCTGGGCTC
ATGGTAGATCCCCTCGATCGAGTTGAGAGTGAATATGAGACTCTAATTGGATACCGAGGGGAATTTATGG
AACGTCAGTGGAGCATTTTTGACAAGAAATATTTGCTAGCTGATAGTGACCTTAGGCGACTTTTGAACGC
GCAATAATGGTTTCTGACGTATGTGCTTAGCTCATTAAACTCCAGAAACCCGCGGCTCAGTGGCTCCTTC
AACGTTGCGGTTCTGTCAGTTCCAAACGTAAAACGGCTTGTCCCGCGTCATCGGCGGGGGTCATAACGTG
ACTCCCTTAATTCTCCGCTCATGATCGATAATTCGCGGTACCCGGGGATCCTCTAGAGGGCCCGACGTCG
CATGCCTGCAGGTCACTGGATTTTGGTTTTAGGAATTAGAAATTTTATTGATAGAAGTATTTTACAAATA
CAAATACATACTAAGGGTTTCTTATATGCTCAACACATGAGCGAAACCCTATAAGAACCCTAATTCCCTT
ATCTGGGAACTACTCACACATTATTCTGGAGAAAAATAGAGAGAGATAGATTTGTAGAGAGAGACTGGTG
ATTTTTGCGGACTCTAGCATGGCCGCTTATAAACTAGTTGGATATCTCGAGTCGACACGCGTAGATCTCC
GCGGACGTCCCATCACCACTTTGTACAAGAAAGCTGGGTCGGCGCGCCCACCCTTTCAAACCTTTCTCTT
CTTCTTAGGCACTGCTTGCTTCAAAACCTTATCAAAGTGACCATCCATCCTGGCTCTTATAGCCTCTGCT
AACTGTTCATACCTTGATCTCAATGGTGAACCTGGCCTGTAGACCAATCCAATGGTCCTTCTTGGCTCTG
GTTTAATGCATGGAAGATAAACTACACCATCCCTCTTCCTCTCTGGTGGCACGGCAAGTGCTGGTAACAA
AGTTATTCCACTTCCTGCGGCTACCATGTTCCTCAAGGTTTCTAGTGATGTAGCCCTGAAGTGAGTATCC
TCGTCAGCACCGGCTTCGAAGCAAAATCCGGTTCCGTTGTACTCTAGCTTGTGTCCAAGAATATTTCCGT
CCTCTTTGAATCCGATACCTTTAAGCTCTATTCTATTCACCAAAGTATCTCCCTCAAACTTCACTTCTGC
CCTAGTTTTATAATTACCGTCGTCTTTGAAGAATATAGTCCTCTCTTGCACATATCCCTCAGGCATAGCA
CTCTTGAAGAAGTCATGTTGCTTCATATGGTCAGGATATCTTGCGAAGCACTTTAAACCGTAACCTAAGG
TTGTTACTAATGTTGGCCATGGGACAGGAAGTTTTCCAGTTGTACAGATTAATTTCAATGTTAGTTTTCC
GTAGGTTGCGTCACCCTCACCTTCTCCGGAGACTGAAAATTTGTGACCGTTCACGTCACCATCAAGTTCT
ACTAATATTGGGACAACTCCTGTGAACAACTCTTCTCCCTTGGAACCTGTACCTCCACTACCTCCGTCTA
CATTGTATAGCTCATCCATACCAAGAGTAATACCGGCAGCGGTTACGAACTCAAGCAACACCATGTGATC
CCTTTTCTCATTTGGGTCTTTGGATAGGACAGACTGAAAAGATAGGTAGTGGTTATCTGGAAGTAAAACA
GGTCCGTCACCGATTGGGGTGTTCTGTTGATAATGGTCTGCTAGTTGTACGGAACCATCTTCCACGTTAT
GTCTAATTTTGAAGTTGGCCTTTATACCATTCTTCTGTTTGTCGGCCATGATATAGACGTTATCTGAATT
GTAACCGGCGGACATAGCTTGATCCCTCAAGGAGTGTCCATCCTCAAGCATTAGAAGTTTCTCACCGGCC
AAATCTGCCATTGGAACGCATTCTCTATTGGCCCATGGGTGATCTTCATAGATTGCTAAAAGCATAGGTT
CATCGAAAAGAGGCACTTCTATGAATGCCTCGGATTCCTTTACCAAAGCTAGTATGACACAATCAAGTTT
ACCACTATCTAACTGGGCCAATAGTTGATGAGTCTGTGCCTCGTGAAGGTACATTTCAAGTTTAGGGAAA
GTTTGGTGTAGCATTGGGATAATGTGAGGAAGTAAGTAAGGTCCAACTGTTGGGATTAGACCGATATGCA
ATGGTCCTGACATAGTCTCACCCTGTTGAGAAGCCATTTCAACCTTTCTCTTCTTCTTAGGCATGGTGAA
GGGGGCGGCCGCGGAGCCTGCTTTTTTGTACAAACTTGTGATGGGCCCTCTAGAGGATCCCGCACTCGAG
TGTTAATCAGAAAAACTCAGATTAATCTACAAATTCGATCGCACAAACTAGAAACTAACACCAGATCTAG
ATAGAAATCACAAATCGAAGAGTAATTATTCGACAAAACTCAAATTATTTGAACAAATCGGATGATATCT
ATGAAACCCTAATCGAGAATTAAGATGATATCTAACGATCAAACCCAGAAAATCGTCTTCGATCTAAGAT
TAACAGAATCTAAACCAAAGAACATATACGAAATTGGGATCGAACGAAAACAAAATCGAAGATTTTGAGA
GAATAAGGAACACAGAAATTTACCTTGATCACGGTAGAGAGAATTGAGAGAAAGTTTTTAAGATTTTGAG
AAATTGAAATCTGAATTGTGAAGAAGAAGAGCTCTTTGGGTATTGTTTTATAGAAGAAGAAGAAGAAAAG
ACGAGGACGACTAGGTCACGAGAAAGCTAAGGCGGTGAAGCAATAGCTAATAATAAAATGACACGTGTAT
TGAGCGTTGTTTACACGCAAAGTTGTTTTTGGCTAATTGCCTTATTTTTAGGTTGAGGAAAAGTATTTGT
GCTTTGAGTTGATAAACACGACTCGTGTGTGCCGGCTGCAACCACTTTGACGCCGTTTATTACTGACTCG
TCGGGTACCGAGCTCGAATTCGTAATCATGTCATAGCTGTTTCCTGTGTGAAATTGTTATCCGCTCACAA
TTCCACACAACATACGAGCCGGAAGCATAAAGTGTAAAGCCTGGGGTGCCTAATGAGTGAGCTAACTCAC
ATTAATTGCGTTGCGCTCACTGCCCGCTTTCCAGTCGGGAAACCTGTCGTGCCAGCTGCATTAATGAATC
GGCCAACGCGCGGGGAGAGGCGGTTTGCGTATTGGCTAGAGCAGCTTGAGCTTGGATCAGATTGTCGTTT
CCCGCCTTCAGTTTAAACTATCAGTGTTTGACAGGATATATTGGCGGGTAAACCTAAGAGAAAAGAGCGT
TTATTAGAATAATCGGATATTTAAAAGGGCGTGAAAAGGTTTATCCGTTCGTCCATTTGTATGTGCATGC
CAACCACAGGGTTCCCCTCGGGATCAAAGTACTTTAAAGTACTTTAAAGTACTTTAAAGTACTTTGATCC
AACCCCTCCGCTGCTATAGTGCAGTCGGCTTCTGACGTTCAGTGCAGCCGTCTTCTGAAAACGACATGTC
GCACAAGTCCTAAGTTACGCGACAGGCTGCCGCCCTGCCCTTTTCCTGGCGTTTTCTTGTCGCGTGTTTT
AGTCGCATAAAGTAGAATACTTGCGACTAGAACCGGAGACATTACGCCATGAACAAGAGCGCCGCCGCTG
GCCTGCTGGGCTATGCCCGCGTCAGCACCGACGACCAGGACTTGACCAACCAACGGGCCGAACTGCACGC
GGCCGGCTGCACCAAGCTGTTTTCCGAGAAGATCACCGGCACCAGGCGCGACCGCCCGGAGCTGGCCAGG
ATGCTTGACCACCTACGCCCTGGCGACGTTGTGACAGTGACCAGGCTAGACCGCCTGGCCCGCAGCACCC
GCGACCTACTGGACATTGCCGAGCGCATCCAGGAGGCCGGCGCGGGCCTGCGTAGCCTGGCAGAGCCGTG
GGCCGACACCACCACGCCGGCCGGCCGCATGGTGTTGACCGTGTTCGCCGGCATTGCCGAGTTCGAGCGT
TCCCTAATCATCGACCGCACCCGGAGCGGGCGCGAGGCCGCCAAGGCCCGAGGCGTGAAGTTTGGCCCCC
GCCCTACCCTCACCCCGGCACAGATCGCGCACGCCCGCGAGCTGATCGACCAGGAAGGCCGCACCGTGAA
AGAGGCGGCTGCACTGCTTGGCGTGCATCGCTCGACCCTGTACCGCGCACTTGAGCGCAGCGAGGAAGTG
ACGCCCACCGAGGCCAGGCGGCGCGGTGCCTTCCGTGAGGACGCATTGACCGAGGCCGACGCCCTGGCGG
CCGCCGAGAATGAACGCCAAGAGGAACAAGCATGAAACCGCACCAGGACGGCCAGGACGAACCGTTTTTC
ATTACCGAAGAGATCGAGGCGGAGATGATCGCGGCCGGGTACGTGTTCGAGCCGCCCGCGCACGTCTCAA
CCGTGCGGCTGCATGAAATCCTGGCCGGTTTGTCTGATGCCAAGCTGGCGGCCTGGCCGGCCAGCTTGGC
CGCTGAAGAAACCGAGCGCCGCCGTCTAAAAAGGTGATGTGTATTTGAGTAAAACAGCTTGCGTCATGCG
GTCGCTGCGTATATGATGCGATGAGTAAATAAACAAATACGCAAGGGGAACGCATGAAGGTTATCGCTGT
ACTTAACCAGAAAGGCGGGTCAGGCAAGACGACCATCGCAACCCATCTAGCCCGCGCCCTGCAACTCGCC
GGGGCCGATGTTCTGTTAGTCGATTCCGATCCCCAGGGCAGTGCCCGCGATTGGGCGGCCGTGCGGGAAG
ATCAACCGCTAACCGTTGTCGGCATCGACCGCCCGACGATTGACCGCGACGTGAAGGCCATCGGCCGGCG
CGACTTCGTAGTGATCGACGGAGCGCCCCAGGCGGCGGACTTGGCTGTGTCCGCGATCAAGGCAGCCGAC
TTCGTGCTGATTCCGGTGCAGCCAAGCCCTTACGACATATGGGCCACCGCCGACCTGGTGGAGCTGGTTA
AGCAGCGCATTGAGGTCACGGATGGAAGGCTACAAGCGGCCTTTGTCGTGTCGCGGGCGATCAAAGGCAC
GCGCATCGGCGGTGAGGTTGCCGAGGCGCTGGCCGGGTACGAGCTGCCCATTCTTGAGTCCCGTATCACG
CAGCGCGTGAGCTACCCAGGCACTGCCGCCGCCGGCACAACCGTTCTTGAATCAGAACCCGAGGGCGACG
CTGCCCGCGAGGTCCAGGCGCTGGCCGCTGAAATTAAATCAAAACTCATTTGAGTTAATGAGGTAAAGAG
AAAATGAGCAAAAGCACAAACACGCTAAGTGCCGGCCGTCCGAGCGCACGCAGCAGCAAGGCTGCAACGT
TGGCCAGCCTGGCAGACACGCCAGCCATGAAGCGGGTCAACTTTCAGTTGCCGGCGGAGGATCACACCAA
GCTGAAGATGTACGCGGTACGCCAAGGCAAGACCATTACCGAGCTGCTATCTGAATACATCGCGCAGCTA
CCAGAGTAAATGAGCAAATGAATAAATGAGTAGATGAATTTTAGCGGCTAAAGGAGGCGGCATGGAAAAT
CAAGAACAACCAGGCACCGACGCCGTGGAATGCCCCATGTGTGGAGGAACGGGCGGTTGGCCAGGCGTAA
GCGGCTGGGTTGTCTGCCGGCCCTGCAATGGCACTGGAA
Features (pLannotate 1.2.2; 25 found; start..end, strand, type, name):
     23..1096    +  CDS            pVS1 RepA: replication protein from the Pseudomonas plasmid pVS1 (Heeb et al., 2000)
   1162..1356    +  rep_origin     pVS1 oriV: origin of replication for the Pseudomonas plasmid pVS1 (Heeb et al., 2000)
   1559..1598    +  CDS            rop (fragment): Rop protein, which maintains plasmids at low copy number; rop
   1700..1840    +  misc_feature   bom: basis of mobility region from pBR322
   2026..2614    -  rep_origin     ori: high-copy-number ColE1/pMB1/pBR322/pUC origin of replication
   2860..3647    -  CDS            SmR (fragment): aminoglycoside adenylyltransferase (Murphy, 1985); aadA; confers resistance to spectinomycin and streptomycin
   3658..3714    -  CDS            GmR (fragment): gentamycin acetyltransferase; aacC1; confers resistance to gentamycin
   3890..3913    -  promoter       Pc promoter (fragment): intI1 (promoter lies within the coding sequence); class 1 integron promoter
   4172..4196    +  misc_feature   LB T-DNA repeat: left border repeat from nopaline C58 T-DNA
   4289..4541    -  terminator     NOS terminator: nopaline synthase terminator and poly(A) signal
   4564..5112    -  CDS            bar: PAT_STRHY - Experimental evidence at protein level: Swiss-Prot protein existence level 1. Inactivates phosphinothricin (PPT) by transfer of an acetyl group from acetyl CoA. Can also acetylate demethylphosphinothricin but not PTT or glutamate. This enzyme is an effector of phosphinothricin tripeptide (PTT or bialaphos) resistance. From Streptomyces hygroscopicus. Introduced by genetic manipulation and expressed in glufosinate-tolerant maize by Dekalb Genetics.
   5154..5333    -  promoter       NOS promoter: nopaline synthase promoter
   5426..5448    +  misc_feature   MCS (fragment): pUC18/19 multiple cloning site
   5475..5634    -  polyA_signal   CaMV poly(A) signal (fragment): cauliflower mosaic virus polyadenylation signal
   5755..5779    +  protein_bind   attB2: mutant version of attB; recombination site for the Gateway® BP reaction BP Clonase™
   6126..6854    -  CDS            cEGFP: cEGFP is a basic (constitutively fluorescent) green fluorescent protein published in 2008, derived from Aequorea victoria.
   7295..7319    -  protein_bind   attB1: mutant version of attB; recombination site for the Gateway® BP reaction BP Clonase™
   7982..8001    -  misc_feature   MCS (fragment): pUC18/19 multiple cloning site
   8032..8054    -  protein_bind   lac operator (fragment): The lac repressor binds to the lac operator to inhibit transcription in E. coli. This inhibition can be relieved by adding lactose or isopropyl-β-D-thiogalactopyranoside (IPTG). lac repressor encoded by lacI
   8058..8088    -  promoter       lac promoter: promoter for the E. coli lac operon
   8103..8124    -  protein_bind   CAP binding site: CAP binding activates transcription in the presence of cAMP. E. coli catabolite activator protein
   8137..8225    -  CDS            lacI (fragment): lac repressor; lacI; The lac repressor binds to the lac operator to inhibit transcription in E. coli. This inhibition can be relieved by adding lactose or isopropyl-β-D-thiogalactopyranoside (IPTG).
   8289..8313    +  misc_feature   RB T-DNA repeat: right border repeat from nopaline C58 T-DNA
   8683..9084    +  CDS            Y4CG_SINFN (fragment): Protein inferred from homology: Swiss-Prot protein existence level 3. From Sinorhizobium fredii (strain NBRC 101917 / NGR234).
   9644..10273   +  CDS            pVS1 StaA: stability protein from the Pseudomonas plasmid pVS1 (Heeb et al., 2000)
