[The description below was written by a language model from this plasmid's Addgene catalogue record and pLannotate feature annotations shown in this document.]
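Description:
pUB-nSypHer (NLS:sypHer:NLS) is a plant expression binary vector built on the Gateway-compatible pUB-DEST backbone, designed for Agrobacterium-mediated delivery of a nuclear-targeted pH biosensor into plant cells. The backbone carries a ColE1/pBR322-type origin with the bom mobilisation region for propagation in E. coli. It also carries the pVS1 replication and stability functions (RepA, oriV, StaA), which maintain the plasmid in Agrobacterium. Bacterial selection is by spectinomycin through the aadA (SmR) gene. The catalogue lists a total size of about 10.6 kb, consistent with the sequenced record.

Between the nopaline-type left and right T-DNA border repeats lie two cassettes. The first is a plant selectable marker in which the NOS promoter drives the bar gene (phosphinothricin acetyltransferase) with a NOS terminator, conferring Basta/glufosinate resistance. The second is the sensor expression unit, flanked by the attB1 and attB2 sites left by Gateway recombination and followed by a CaMV polyadenylation signal. According to the catalogue, the insert is driven by the Arabidopsis ubiquitin-10 promoter (pUBQ10). The automated annotation does not label this promoter, though an unannotated stretch upstream of attB1 is where it would be expected. The roughly 1.5 kb insert encodes SypHer with nuclear localisation signals at both the N and C termini. The feature table recognises only a GFP-family fluorescent protein core (called cEGFP) within it, and leaves the flanking sensor sequences and the NLS tags unannotated.

The construct is used to express a genetically encoded pH reporter in plant nuclei. The associated study examined H2O2 transfer from chloroplasts to nuclei during high-light signalling.
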