Addgene plasmid #84731: pUB-nSypHer (NLS:sypHer:NLS)
Purpose: Expresses sypHer in plant cells-biosensor for pH targeted to Nuclei
Depositing lab: Philip Mullineaux. Depositing organization: University of Essex. Publication: Photosynthesis-dependent H2O2 transfer from chloroplasts to nuclei provides a high-light signalling mechanism. Exposito-Rodriguez M, Laissue PP, Yvon-Durocher G, Smirnoff N, Mullineaux PM. Nat Commun. 2017 Jun 29;8(1):49. doi: 10.1038/s41467-017-00074-w. PubMed 28663550.
Backbone
  Vector backbone: pUB-DEST
  Backbone manufacturer: Grefen et al. The Plant Journal (2010) 64, 355–365
  Backbone size w/o insert (bp): 9210
  Total vector size (bp): 10647
  Vector type: Plant Expression
  Selectable markers: Basta
Growth in bacteria
  Bacterial resistance: Spectinomycin, 50 μg/mL
  Growth temperature: 37°C
  Growth strain: DH5alpha
  Copy number: Unknown
Gene/Insert
  Gene/Insert name: nSypHer
  Insert size (bp): 1476
  Promoter: ubiqutin- 10 gene promoter (pUBQ10) of Arabidopsis
  Tag / fusion protein: NLS (nuclear localisation signal) (N terminal on insert); NLS (nuclear localisation signal (C terminal on insert)
  Cloning method: Gateway Cloning
  Sequencing primers: 5′ CGATTTTCTGGGTTTGATCGTT; 3′ AGGTCACTGGATTTTGGTTTTAG
Terms and licenses: Academic/Nonprofit Terms; Industry Terms: Not Available to Industry
How to cite: pUB-nSypHer (NLS:sypHer:NLS) was a gift from Philip Mullineaux (Addgene plasmid # 84731 ; http://n2t.net/addgene:84731 ; RRID:Addgene_84731)
